Addgene plasmid #62026: Tmem214 pEGFP-N2 (1072)
Purpose: mammalian expression of nuclear envelope transmembrane protein
Depositing lab: Eric Schirmer. Depositing organization: University of Edinburgh. Publication: Several novel nuclear envelope transmembrane proteins identified in skeletal muscle have cytoskeletal associations. Wilkie GS, Korfali N, Swanson SK, Malik P, Srsen V, Batrakou DG, de las Heras J, Zuleger N, Kerr AR, Florens L, Schirmer EC. Mol Cell Proteomics. 2011 Jan;10(1):M110.003129. doi: 10.1074/mcp.M110.003129. Epub 2010 Sep 27. PubMed 20876400.
Backbone
  Vector backbone: pEGFP-N2
  Backbone manufacturer: Clontech
  Vector type: Mammalian Expression
Growth in bacteria
  Bacterial resistance: Kanamycin, 50 μg/mL
  Growth temperature: 37°C
  Growth strain: DH5alpha
  Copy number: High Copy
Gene/Insert
  Gene/Insert name: Tmem214
  Species: H. sapiens (human)
  GenBank ID: AAH68479.1
  Entrez Gene: TMEM214 (a.k.a. PP446)
  Promoter: CMV
  Tag / fusion protein: EGFP (C terminal on backbone)
  Cloning method: Unknown
  Sequencing primers: 5′ CMV-F; 3′ EGFP-R
Terms and licenses: Academic/Nonprofit Terms; Industry Terms: Not Available to Industry
How to cite: Tmem214 pEGFP-N2 (1072) was a gift from Eric Schirmer (Addgene plasmid # 62026 ; http://n2t.net/addgene:62026 ; RRID:Addgene_62026)
