[The description below was written by a language model from this plasmid's Addgene catalogue record.]
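Description:
Tmem214 pEGFP-N2 (1072) is a mammalian expression plasmid built on the Clontech pEGFP-N2 backbone and carrying the human TMEM214 coding sequence (also known as PP446). The insert sits downstream of the CMV promoter, a strong constitutive promoter widely used for transient expression in cultured mammalian cells. It is placed upstream of the backbone's EGFP coding sequence, so the protein is produced as a fusion with EGFP at its C terminus. In bacteria the plasmid is selected with kanamycin and is recorded as high copy. The cloning method used to introduce the insert is listed as unknown, and no feature table accompanies the record. Details such as the linker between TMEM214 and EGFP, the polyadenylation signal, the origins of replication and any mammalian selection marker are therefore not documented here, beyond what the named commercial backbone would imply.

The stated purpose is mammalian expression of a nuclear envelope transmembrane protein. The associated publication concerns novel nuclear envelope transmembrane proteins identified in skeletal muscle that have cytoskeletal associations. A C-terminal EGFP fusion of this kind lets the tagged protein be seen directly by fluorescence microscopy after transfection. This makes the construct suited to checking whether TMEM214 targets the nuclear envelope, examining its distribution relative to other cellular structures such as the cytoskeleton, and following its behaviour in live or fixed cells. EGFP can also serve as an epitope for detecting or isolating the fusion protein with anti-GFP reagents.
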