>Addgene plasmid #62026 | Tmem214 pEGFP-N2 (1072) | addgene partial sequence | sequence record 102651 | CMV-F 5'-CGCAAATGGGCGGTAGGCGTG-3'
CAGAGCTGGTTTAGTGACCGTCAGATCCGCTAGCGCTACCGGACTCAGATCTATGGCGACCAAGACGGCG
GGCGTGGGGCGGTGGGAGGTAGTGAAGAAGGGTCGGCGGCCTGGGGTCGGCGCCGGCGCCGGCGGCCGAG
GAGGCGGCAGGAACCGCAGGGCGCTCGGGGAAGCAAACGGAGTGTGGAAATACGACCTGACCCCTGCAAT
CCAGACCACAAGCACCCTTTATGAGCGGGGCTTTGAGAATATCATGAAGCGGCAGAATAAGGAGCAGGTC
CCACCCCCTGCTGTGGAACCTAAGAAACCAGGGAACAAGAAGCAGCCAAAGAAGGTGGCAACTCCTCACA
ACCAAAACCAGAAGCAGGGCCGCTTCCGCAGCCTGGAGGAAGCACTGAAAGCTCTGGATGTGGCAGACCT
GCAGAAGGAACTGGACAAGAGCCAGAGTGTGTTCTCTGGAAACCAATCCATATGGTTGAAGGACCTGGCC
AGCTATCTCAACTACAAGCTACAAGCTCCTCTAAGTGAACCCACGCTGAGCCAGCATACTCATGATTATC
CCTACAGCCTGGTGAGCCGGGAGCTACGTGGGATCATACGAGGGCTGCTGGCGAAGGCAGCGGGGTCTCT
GGAGCTCTTTTTTGACCACTGTCTGTTCACCATGTTGCAAGAGCTGGATAAGACACCAGGGGAGTCACTA
CATGGTTACCGCATCTGTATCCAGGCCATCCTGCAAGACAAGCCCAAGATTGCCACGGCAAACCTAGGCA
AGTTCCTGGAACTGCTGAGGTCCCACCAGAGCCGACCAGCAAAGTGTCTCACCATCATGTGGGCCCTGGG
TCAAGCA
