>Addgene plasmid #62026 | Tmem214 pEGFP-N2 (1072) | addgene partial sequence | sequence record 103203 | C-ter-GFP 5'-CTCCTCGCCCTTGCTCAC-3'
CGTCGACTCTGCTGGGATATCAGGGCAAGTGCCCAGTCCAAGAAAGCCACTGTAATGTCCTGTAGGCAAA
GCCAGGTCCAGTGGACAGCCTCACTGAGCTGTGTCTTCATGCAGTCCCAGGTCACCTCACCTCTGCATGC
CTCATGGCAGTGCTCCTGGGCCCAGGCCAGGGCCTCAAGCAAGAGGTGCCACAGTGGCAGCAGCACATTC
TGGTGGAAAAGCAGGGGCAGCTCTCTCAGATAGCGGAGTAGCTGATTCACGGAATCGGGGAGCTGGATCT
GTAGCCTCTGAGAGAGACTGGTGAGACTGTCACCAAACCACGCAAGGTGAGAGGCACAGTGGGCAGAAAG
GAAGCTGACTGTGGCATTGGTGTGAGCCCAGGCCAGCTGCAAGCTGGGCCGCACCACGGTGAGCAGGTGG
GAGCCCCAGAGCGGCAGTGTCTCCCCCAGCCAGCTGTAGCCTTGCAGACTGTAGGAGTAGAGCTTGGCAC
ACGCTTGTTGGCTAGCAGGTAAGAAGCCAGATGATCGAAGCAACCGGCCAGTAAGGGAGGCCTGGAAGGA
GCTGTGTGACCGGAGGTCATGGCACAGGAAGCCTACAGCGAAGACCAGCAGCAACAGGAGGAGCCGCGTC
CAGGGCAGCCGAGGACCCTGAACCTGCTGCAACAGGCCCTTGCAGGCCATGTCACAGGTGACGACATCCT
GGTTGTTACTGCTACCCTTCCTCAGCAGCTCCTGGTTGGTAAGCTTGAGGGACTGAATGGTTTCTTGCAA
AGACTTCTGTACCTTCTTGGGAATCTGCTCCCAGGAGCTGAGCAAGTGCTCCAGCAGAAGGCTGGACTGT
GACAGGTGCTTAGGGTACAGCTGCC
